>Addgene plasmid #33183 | pDMG9b | depositor partial sequence | sequence record 39300 | T23E1.1 3'UTR - miR-142 site: aCacTaC
AATTGAGATCAAATTGTTCTTTTATATGTATGTACTGAAAACAATAAAGAATTTTTTGAAATTAAAAATT
TAAAGTCTTCACTCACACCCGCCTGGGAACCCCCTCTTCTAGCCCTGAAAACGCCTTAAATTGCACACGG
AGCAAGTAAGGAGTGGATGCCTTGTAGGCTTAGGCTCGGACTTAGGCCTAGGCTCAGGATTAGGTTTAGG
CTTAGGCTTAGACTGGGCGGGGGAAGAGAGCAAAAATAAGTTCCAGAAAATTCAAGAATTAAAAAAAGGA
AATAAGCCTCCTAATTAGGCGAGGAGGCTGGCGAGAGGCGAGTTTTCAATCCATAATATCCGTGTTAAGC
TATTTTTTTTTAATAAACTCTTCGAAAATATCTACTTTCCCTGCACCAGTTTTTCTCTTCCAAAATGTTC
CAAATATGTATTGTTGAGTGGCGTAAGCAAAACAAAGTCAAGTCTCTAGTGAACACTACCACACGCTCTT
CATTTTTTT
