>Addgene plasmid #33183 | pDMG9b | addgene partial sequence | sequence record 41336 | Rluc-F 5'-ccaggattcttttccaatgc-3'
GAATTTGTCAAAGTAAAAGGTCTTCATTTTTCGCAAGAAGATGCACCTGCATGAAATGGGAAAATATATC
AAATCGTTCGTTGAGCGAGTTCTCAAAAATGAACAATAATTCTAGGAGCTCTATACCGGTCTCGATATCA
CTACTAGTGTTCTAGAAATTGAGATCAAATTGTTCTTTTATATGTATGTACTGAAAACAATAAAGAATTT
TTTGAAATTAAAAATTTAAAGTCTTCACTCACACCCGCCTGGGAACCCCCTCTTCTAGCCCTGAAAACGC
CTTAAATTGCACACGGAGCAAGTAAGGAGTGGATGCCTTGTAGGCTTAGGCTCGGACTTAGGCCTAGGCT
CAGGATTAGGTTTAGGCTTAGGCTTAGACTGGGCGGGGGAAGAGAGCAAAAATAAGTTCCAGAAAATTCA
AGAATTAAAAAAAGGAAATAAGCCTCCTAATTAGGCGAGGAGGCTGGCGAGAGGCGAGTTTTCAATCCAT
AATATCCGTGTTAAGCTATTTTTTTTTAATAAACTCTTCGAAAATATCTACTTTCCCTGCACCAGTTTTT
CTCTTCCAAAATGTTCCAAATATGTATTGTTGAGTGGCGTAAGCAAAACAAAGTCAAGTCTCTAGTGAAC
ACTACCACACGCTCTTCATTTTTTTCGGCCGCTTCGAGCAGACATGATAAGATACATTGATGAGTTTGGA
CAAACCACAACTAGAATGCAGTGAAAAAAATGCTTTATTTGTGAAATTTGTGATGCTATTGCTTTATTTG
TAACCATTATAAGCTGCAATAAACAAGTTAACAACAACAATTGCATTCATTTTATGTTTCAGGTTCAGGG
GGAGGTGTGGGAGGTTTTTTAAAGCAAGTAAAACCTCTAC
