[The description below was written by a language model from this plasmid's Addgene catalogue record.]
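Description:
pDMG9b is a mammalian luciferase reporter plasmid built on the pIS1 backbone (about 4.1 kb without insert), designed to measure microRNA-mediated repression through a 3′ untranslated region. It is maintained in E. coli as a high-copy plasmid under ampicillin selection. The record does not state the promoter driving the reporter, the type of luciferase, the polyadenylation signal or the origin of replication, and no feature table is provided to confirm them.

The insert is the 3′UTR of the C. elegans gene T23E1.1, cloned between XbaI and EagI sites (both retained) downstream of the backbone's luciferase coding sequence. The luciferase listed as an N-terminal "tag" therefore reflects the reporter open reading frame lying upstream of the UTR rather than a protein fusion. The transcript produced in transfected cells carries luciferase followed by the nematode UTR, so any regulatory effect of the UTR is read out as a change in luciferase activity. The UTR carries an engineered change annotated as a miR-142 site. The mixed-case notation in the record appears to mark specific nucleotide substitutions within the site, although the record does not say explicitly whether this version is a functional site or a disrupted, mismatched control.

The associated study examined why lsy-6 and certain other microRNAs are weak repressors, linking targeting proficiency to seed-pairing stability and target-site abundance. In that context, the plasmid most likely serves as one of a set of matched UTR reporters compared in cell-based luciferase assays, alongside variants with different or mutated microRNA sites.
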