Addgene plasmid #33183: pDMG9b
Depositing lab: David Bartel. Depositing organization: Whitehead Institute for Biomedical Research. Publication: Weak seed-pairing stability and high target-site abundance decrease the proficiency of lsy-6 and other microRNAs. Garcia DM, Baek D, Shin C, Bell GW, Grimson A, Bartel DP. Nat Struct Mol Biol. 2011 Sep 11;18(10):1139-46. doi: 10.1038/nsmb.2115. PubMed 21909094.
Backbone
  Vector backbone: pIS1
  Backbone manufacturer: Addgene (#12179)
  Backbone size w/o insert (bp): 4085
  Vector type: Mammalian Expression, Luciferase
Growth in bacteria
  Bacterial resistance: Ampicillin, 100 μg/mL
  Growth temperature: 37°C
  Growth strain: DH5alpha
  Copy number: High Copy
Gene/Insert
  Gene/Insert name: T23E1.1 3'UTR
  Species: C. elegans (nematode)
  Mutation: miR-142 site: aCacTaC
  GenBank ID: NM_067895.3
  Entrez Gene: T23E1.1 (a.k.a. T23E1.1)
  Tag / fusion protein: Luciferase (N terminal on backbone)
  Cloning method: Restriction Enzyme; 5′ cloning site XbaI (not destroyed); 3′ cloning site EagI (not destroyed)
  Sequencing primers: 5′ none; 3′ EBV Reverse
Terms and licenses: Academic/Nonprofit Terms; Industry Terms: Not Available to Industry
How to cite: pDMG9b was a gift from David Bartel (Addgene plasmid # 33183 ; http://n2t.net/addgene:33183 ; RRID:Addgene_33183)
